>Addgene plasmid #118287 | pAAV-DYRK3-2A-mCherry | depositor full sequence | sequence record 223572 | pAAV-DYRK3-2A-mCherry sequence 7168 bps
CCTGCAGGCAGCTGCGCGCTCGCTCGCTCACTGAGGCCGCCCGGGCAAAGCCCGGGCGTCGGGCGACCTT
TGGTCGCCCGGCCTCAGTGAGCGAGCGAGCGCGCAGAGAGGGAGTGGCCAACTCCATCACTAGGGGTTCC
TGCGGCCGCACGCGTGGAGCTAGTTATTAATAGTAATCAATTACGGGGTCATTAGTTCATAGCCCATATA
TGGAGTTCCGCGTTACATAACTTACGGTAAATGGCCCGCCTGGCTGACCGCCCAACGACCCCCGCCCATT
GACGTCAATAATGACGTATGTTCCCATAGTAACGTCAATAGGGACTTTCCATTGACGTCAATGGGTGGAG
TATTTACGGTAAACTGCCCACTTGGCAGTACATCAAGTGTATCATATGCCAAGTACGCCCCCTATTGACG
TCAATGACGGTAAATGGCCCGCCTGGCATTATGCCCAGTACATGACCTTATGGGACTTTCCTACTTGGCA
GTACATCTACGTATTAGTCATCGCTATTACCATGGTGATGCGGTTTTGGCAGTACATCAATGGGCGTGGA
TAGCGGTTTGACTCACGGGGATTTCCAAGTCTCCACCCCATTGACGTCAATGGGAGTTTGTTTTGCACCA
AAATCAACGGGACTTTCCAAAATGTCGTAACAACTCCGCCCCATTGACGCAAATGGGCGGTAGGCGTGTA
CGGTGGGAGGTCTATATAAGCAGAGCTCGTTTAGTGAACCGTCAGATCGCCTGGAGACGCCATCCACGCT
GTTTTGACCTCCATAGAAGACACCGGGACCGATCCAGCCTCCGCGGATTCGAATCCCGGCCGGGAACGGT
GCATTGGAACGCGGATTCCCCGTGCCAAGAGTGACGTAAGTACCGCCTATAGAGTCTATAGGCCCACAAA
AAATGCTTTCTTCTTTTAATATACTTTTTTGTTTATCTTATTTCTAATACTTTCCCTAATCTCTTTCTTT
CAGGGCAATAATGATACAATGTATCATGCCTCTTTGCACCATTCTAAAGAATAACAGTGATAATTTCTGG
GTTAAGGCAATAGCAATATTTCTGCATATAAATATTTCTGCATATAAATTGTAACTGATGTAAGAGGTTT
CATATTGCTAATAGCAGCTACAATCCAGCTACCATTCTGCTTTTATTTTATGGTTGGGATAAGGCTGGAT
TATTCTGAGTCCAAGCTAGGCCCTTTTGCTAATCATGTTCATACCTCTTATCTTCCTCCCACAGCTCCTG
GGCAACGTGCTGGTCTGTGTGCTGGCCCATCACTTTGGCAAAGAATTGGGATTCGAACATCGATTGAATT
CAATGGGAGGCGCAGCCCGCGATCGCGGGAGGAAGGACGCGGCGCTGCCGGGGGCCGGGCTCCCGCCGCA
GCAGCGGAGGTTGGGGGATGGTGTCTATGATACTTTCATGATGATAGATGAAACCAAGGGCCCACCCTAT
TCGGACACATTCAGCAACCCCTCTGAAGCACCTGTCTCCAGAAGGCTAAATATTACCACTGAGCCACTCA
CGAGAGGCCACACTCAGCACTTTGTGAATGGAAGTGAGATGAAGGTGGAACAACTGTTTCAAGAATTTGG
CAACAGAAGATCCAATACTCTCCAGTCAGATGGCATCAGCAACTCGGAAAAGTCTTCTCCGGCTTCTCAG
GGGAAAAGTTCAGAAAGCCTGAGCGCGGTGAAGTGCAACCTTTCCTCCAGGCCGTCTAAGGTGCTGCCGC
TGACTCCTGAGCAAGCGCTGAAGCAGTATAAACACCACCTCACTGCCTACGAGAAGCTGGAGATCGTCAG
CTACCCAGAAATCTACTTTGTGGGTCCGAATGCCAAAAAGCGGCAGGGAGTTATTGGTGGTCCCAATAAC
GGTGGCTACGACGATGCGGATGGGGCCTATATTCATGTGCCCCGGGACCATCTGGCTTACCGCTATGAGG
TGCTGAAAATCATCGGCAAGGGGAGTTTTGGACAGGTAGCCCGGGTCTATGATCACAAACTTCGGCAGTA
CGTGGCCCTGAAAATGGTGCGCAATGAGAAACGCTTCCATCGCCAGGCAGCCGAGGAGATCCGGATCTTG
GAGCATCTTAAAAAGCAAGACAAAACTGGTAGCATGAACGTCATCCACATGCTAGAAAGTTTCACCTTCC
GGAACCACGTGTGCATGGCCTTTGAACTGCTAAGCATAGACCTGTATGAGCTTATTAAAAAAAACAAGTT
CCAGGGCTTCAGCGTCCAGTTGGTTCGGAAGTTCGCCCAGTCCATCCTACAGTCCCTGGACGCTCTGCAC
AAAAACAAGATCATCCACTGCGACCTGAAGCCGGAAAACATTCTCCTGAAACACCACGGCCGAAGCGCCA
CCAAGGTCATCGACTTTGGCTCCAGCTGCTTCGAGTATCAGAAGCTTTACACGTATATCCAGTCCCGCTT
CTACAGAGCCCCAGAGATCATCCTGGGGTGCCGCTACAGCACCCCGATCGACATATGGAGCTTTGGTTGC
ATCCTTGCAGAACTTTTGACAGGACAGCCCCTGTTCCCTGGAGAGGACGAAGGAGACCAGTTGGCCTGCA
TGATAGAGTTGCTAGGAATGCCACCGCAGAAACTTCTGGAGCAATCCAAGCGTGCCAAGTACTTTATTAA
CTCCAAAGGCTTGCCTCGATACTGCTCCGTATCTACCCAGACGGACGGGAGGGTGGTGCTTCTCGGGGGT
CGCTCACGCAGGGGTAAAAAGCGAGGCCCGCCAGGCAGCAAAGACTGGGCAACCGCACTGAAGGGCTGTG
GTGACTACTTGTTCATAGAGTTTCTGAAACGATGCCTCCAGTGGGACCCCTCTGCCCGCCTCACCCCGGC
TCAAGCATTAAGACATCCTTGGATTAGCAAGTCTACACCCAAACCTCTCACCATGGACAAGGTGCCAGGG
AAGCGGGTAGTTAACCCTACAAATGCTTTCCAGGGACTGGGTTCCAAGCTGCCTCCAGTCGTTGGGATAG
CCAGTAAGCTTAAAGCTAACCTAATGTCCGAAACCAGTGGTAGTATACCTCTGTGCAGTGTATTGCCAAA
GCTGATTAGCCTCGACCGGGGTACCACCGGTGAAGGCCGCGGCAGCCTGCTGACCTGCGGCGATGTGGAA
GAAAACCCGGGCCCGGCGCCGGGCAGCACTAGTCGGAAGCTTGTGAGCAAGGGCGAGGAGGATAACATGG
CCATCATCAAGGAGTTCATGCGCTTCAAGGTGCACATGGAGGGCTCCGTGAACGGCCACGAGTTCGAGAT
CGAGGGCGAGGGCGAGGGCCGCCCCTACGAGGGCACCCAGACCGCCAAGCTGAAGGTGACCAAGGGTGGC
CCCCTGCCCTTCGCCTGGGACATCCTGTCCCCTCAGTTCATGTACGGCTCCAAGGCCTACGTGAAGCACC
CCGCCGACATCCCCGACTACTTGAAGCTGTCCTTCCCCGAGGGCTTCAAGTGGGAGCGCGTGATGAACTT
CGAGGACGGCGGCGTGGTGACCGTGACCCAGGACTCCTCCCTGCAGGACGGCGAGTTCATCTACAAGGTG
AAGCTGCGCGGCACCAACTTCCCCTCCGACGGCCCCGTAATGCAGAAGAAGACCATGGGCTGGGAGGCCT
CCTCCGAGCGGATGTACCCCGAGGACGGCGCCCTGAAGGGCGAGATCAAGCAGAGGCTGAAGCTGAAGGA
CGGCGGCCACTACGACGCTGAGGTCAAGACCACCTACAAGGCCAAGAAGCCCGTGCAGCTGCCCGGCGCC
TACAACGTCAACATCAAGTTGGACATCACCTCCCACAACGAGGACTACACCATCGTGGAACAGTACGAAC
GCGCCGAGGGCCGCCACTCCACCGGCGGCATGGACGAGCTGTACAAGTAACTCGAGAGATCTACGGGTGG
CATCCCTGTGACCCCTCCCCAGTGCCTCTCCTGGCCCTGGAAGTTGCCACTCCAGTGCCCACCAGCCTTG
TCCTAATAAAATTAAGTTGCATCATTTTGTCTGACTAGGTGTCCTTCTATAATATTATGGGGTGGAGGGG
GGTGGTATGGAGCAAGGGGCAAGTTGGGAAGACAACCTGTAGGGCCTGCGGGGTCTATTGGGAACCAAGC
TGGAGTGCAGTGGCACAATCTTGGCTCACTGCAATCTCCGCCTCCTGGGTTCAAGCGATTCTCCTGCCTC
AGCCTCCCGAGTTGTTGGGATTCCAGGCATGCATGACCAGGCTCAGCTAATTTTTGTTTTTTTGGTAGAG
ACGGGGTTTCACCATATTGGCCAGGCTGGTCTCCAACTCCTAATCTCAGGTGATCTACCCACCTTGGCCT
CCCAAATTGCTGGGATTACAGGCGTGAACCACTGCTCCCTTCCCTGTCCTTCTGATTTTGTAGGTAACCA
CGTGCGGACCGAGCGGCCGCAGGAACCCCTAGTGATGGAGTTGGCCACTCCCTCTCTGCGCGCTCGCTCG
CTCACTGAGGCCGGGCGACCAAAGGTCGCCCGACGCCCGGGCTTTGCCCGGGCGGCCTCAGTGAGCGAGC
GAGCGCGCAGCTGCCTGCAGGGGCGCCTGATGCGGTATTTTCTCCTTACGCATCTGTGCGGTATTTCACA
CCGCATA
[142 nt withheld, positions 4628-4769]
C
[141 nt withheld, positions 4771-4911]
CCTTTGACGTTGGAGTCCACGTTCTTT
[37 nt withheld, positions 4939-4975]
ACCCTATCTCGGGCTATTCTTTTGATTTATAAGGGATTTTGCCGATTTCGGCCTATTGGTTAAAAAATGA
GCTGATTTAACAAAAATTTAACGCGAATTTTAACAAAATATTAACGTTTACAATTTTATGGTGCACTCTC
AGTACAATCTGCTCTGATGCCGCATAGTTAAGCCAGCCCCGACACCCGCCAACACCCGCTGACGCGCCCT
GACGGGCTTGTCTGCTCCCGGCATCCGCTTACAGACAAGCTGTGACCGTCTCCGGGAGCTGCATGTGTCA
GAGGTTTTCACCGTCATCACCGAAACGCGCGAGACGAAAGGGCCTCGTGATACGCCTATTTTTATAGGTT
AATGTCATGATAATAATGGTTTCTTAGACGTCAGGTGGCACTTTTCGGGGAAATGTGCGCGGAACCCCTA
TTTGTTTATTTTTCTAAATACATTCAAATATGTATCCGCTCATGAGACAATAACCCTGATAAATGCTTCA
ATAATATTGAAAAAGGAAGAGTATGAGTATTCAACATTTCCGTGTCGCCCTTATTCCCTTTTTTGCGGCA
TTTTGCCTTCCTGTTTTTGCTCACCCAGAAACGCTGGTGAAAGTAAAAGATGCTGAAGATCAGTTGGGTG
CACGAGTGGGTTACATCGAACTGGATCTCAACAGCGGTAAGATCCTTGAGAGTTTTCGCCCCGAAGAACG
TTTTCCAATGATGAGCACTTTTAAAGTTCTGCTATGTGGCGCGGTATTATCCCGTATTGACGCCGGGCAA
GAGCAACTCGGTCGCCGCATACACTATTCTCAGAATGACTTGGTTGAGTACTCACCAGTCACAGAAAAGC
ATCTTACGGATGGCATGACAGTAAGAGAATTATGCAGTGCTGCCATAACCATGAGTGATAACACTGCGGC
CAACTTACTTCTGACAACGATCGGAGGACCGAAGGAGCTAACCGCTTTTTTGCACAACATGGGGGATCAT
GTAACTCGCCTTGATCGTTGGGAACCGGAGCTGAATGAAGCCATACCAAACGACGAGCGTGACACCACGA
TGCCTGTAGCAATGGCAACAACGTTGCGCAAACTATTAACTGGCGAACTACTTACTCTAGCTTCCCGGCA
ACAATTAATAGACTGGATGGAGGCGGATAAAGTTGCAGGACCACTTCTGCGCTCGGCCCTTCCGGCTGGC
TGGTTTATTGCTGATAAATCTGGAGCCGGTGAGCGTGGGTCTCGCGGTATCATTGCAGCACTGGGGCCAG
ATGGTAAGCCCTCCCGTATCGTAGTTATCTACACGACGGGGAGTCAGGCAACTATGGATGAACGAAATAG
ACAGATCGCTGAGATAGGTGCCTCACTGATTAAGCATTGGTAACTGTCAGACCAAGTTTACTCATATATA
CTTTAGATTGATTTAAAACTTCATTTTTAATTTAAAAGGATCTAGGTGAAGATCCTTTTTGATAATCTCA
TGACCAAAATCCCTTAACGTGAGTTTTCGTTCCACTGAGCGTCAGACCCCGTAGAAAAGATCAAAGGATC
TTCTTGAGATCCTTTTTTTCTGCGCGTAATCTGCTGCTTGCAAACAAAAAAACCACCGCTACCAGCGGTG
GTTTGTTTGCCGGATCAAGAGCTACCAACTCTTTTTCCGAAGGTAACTGGCTTCAGCAGAGCGCAGATAC
CAAATACTGTCCTTCTAGTGTAGCCGTAGTTAGGCCACCACTTCAAGAACTCTGTAGCACCGCCTACATA
CCTCGCTCTGCTAATCCTGTTACCAGTGGCTGCTGCCAGTGGCGATAAGTCGTGTCTTACCGGGTTGGAC
TCAAGACGATAGTTACCGGATAAGGCGCAGCGGTCGGGCTGAACGGGGGGTTCGTGCACACAGCCCAGCT
TGGAGCGAACGACCTACACCGAACTGAGATACCTACAGCGTGAGCTATGAGAAAGCGCCACGCTTCCCGA
AGGGAGAAAGGCGGACAGGTATCCGGTAAGCGGCAGGGTCGGAACAGGAGAGCGCACGAGGGAGCTTCCA
GGGGGAAACGCCTGGTATCTTTATAGTCCTGTCGGGTTTCGCCACCTCTGACTTGAGCGTCGATTTTTGT
GATGCTCGTCAGGGGGGCGGAGCCTATGGAAAAACGCCAGCAACGCGGCCTTTTTACGGTTCCTGGCCTT
TTGCTGGCCTTTTGCTCACATGT
Features (pLannotate 1.2.2; 18 found; start..end, strand, type, name):
      1..141     -  repeat_region  AAV2 ITR: inverted terminal repeat of adeno-associated virus serotype 2 inverted
    160..524     +  enhancer       CMV enhancer: human cytomegalovirus immediate early enhancer
    597..614     -  promoter       CMV promoter (fragment): human cytomegalovirus (CMV) immediate early promoter
    676..727     +  promoter       CMVd2 promoter: truncated human cytomegalovirus (CMV) immediate early promoter that yields moderately reduced expression relative to the full-length promoter
    876..903     +  intron         CMV intron (fragment): modified intron A from human cytomegalovirus (CMV)
    908..1254    +  intron         β-globin intron (fragment): internally truncated intron from human β-globin
   1258..1305    +  CDS            HBB (fragment): HBB_COLGU - Experimental evidence at transcript level: Swiss-Prot protein existence level 2. Involved in oxygen transport from the lung to the various peripheral tissues. From Colobus guereza (Mantled guereza) (Eastern black-and-white colobus monkey).
   1333..3090    +  CDS            Dyrk3: DYRK3_MOUSE - Experimental evidence at protein level: Swiss-Prot protein existence level 1. Dual-specificity protein kinase that promotes disassembly of several types of membraneless organelles during mitosis, such as stress granules, nuclear speckles and pericentriolar material (By similarity). Dual-specificity tyrosine-regulated kinases (DYRKs) autophosphorylate a critical tyrosine residue in their activation loop and phosphorylate their substrate on serine and threonine residues (PubMed:12356771). Acts as a central dissolvase of membraneless organelles during the G2- to-M transition, after
   3190..3897    +  CDS            mCherry: mCherry is a basic (constitutively fluorescent) red fluorescent protein published in 2004, derived from Discosoma sp.. It is reported to be a very rapidly-maturing monomer with low acid sensitivity.
   3915..4391    +  polyA_signal   hGH poly(A) signal: human growth hormone polyadenylation signal
   4431..4571    +  repeat_region  AAV2 ITR: inverted terminal repeat of adeno-associated virus serotype 2 inverted
   4576..4627    -  misc_feature   bom (fragment): basis of mobility region from pBR322
   4646..5026    +  rep_origin     M13 ori (sequence partly withheld): M13 bacteriophage origin of replication; arrow indicates direction of (+) strand synthesis
   5102..5151    -  misc_feature   bom (fragment): basis of mobility region from pBR322
   5253..5288    -  CDS            rop (fragment): Rop protein, which maintains plasmids at low copy number; rop
   5383..5487    +  promoter       AmpR promoter: bla
   5488..6348    +  CDS            AmpR: β-lactamase; bla; confers resistance to ampicillin, carbenicillin, and related antibiotics
   6519..7107    +  rep_origin     ori: high-copy-number ColE1/pMB1/pBR322/pUC origin of replication
