>Addgene plasmid #118287 | pAAV-DYRK3-2A-mCherry | addgene full sequence | sequence record 229469 | Addgene NGS Result
CCTGCAGGCAGCTGCGCGCTCGCTCGCTCACTGAGGCCGCCCGGGCGTCGGGCGACCTTTGGTCGCCCGG
CCTCAGTGAGCGAGCGAGCGCGCAGAGAGGGAGTGGCCAACTCCATCACTAGGGGTTCCTGCGGCCGCAC
GCGTCTAGTTATTAATAGTAATCAATTACGGGGTCATTAGTTCATAGCCCATATATGGAGTTCCGCGTTA
CATAACTTACGGTAAATGGCCCGCCTGGCTGACCGCCCAACGACCCCCGCCCATTGACGTCAATAATGAC
GTATGTTCCCATAGTAACGCCAATAGGGACTTTCCATTGACGTCAATGGGTGGAGTATTTACGGTAAACT
GCCCACTTGGCAGTACATCAAGTGTATCATATGCCAAGTACGCCCCCTATTGACGTCAATGACGGTAAAT
GGCCCGCCTGGCATTATGCCCAGTACATGACCTTATGGGACTTTCCTACTTGGCAGTACATCTACGTATT
AGTCATCGCTATTACCATGGTGATGCGGTTTTGGCAGTACATCAATGGGCGTGGATAGCGGTTTGACTCA
CGGGGATTTCCAAGTCTCCACCCCATTGACGTCAATGGGAGTTTGTTTTGGCACCAAAATCAACGGGACT
TTCCAAAATGTCGTAACAACTCCGCCCCATTGACGCAAATGGGCGGTAGGCGTGTACGGTGGGAGGTCTA
TATAAGCAGAGCTCGTTTAGTGAACCGTCAGATCGCCTGGAGACGCCATCCACGCTGTTTTGACCTCCAT
AGAAGACACCGGGACCGATCCAGCCTCCGCGGATTCGAATCCCGGCCGGGAACGGTGCATTGGAACGCGG
ATTCCCCGTGCCAAGAGTGACGTAAGTACCGCCTATAGAGTCTATAGGCCCACAAAAAATGCTTTCTTCT
TTTAATATACTTTTTTGTTTATCTTATTTCTAATACTTTCCCTAATCTCTTTCTTTCAGGGCAATAATGA
TACAATGTATCATGCCTCTTTGCACCATTCTAAAGAATAACAGTGATAATTTCTGGGTTAAGGCAATAGC
AATATTTCTGCATATAAATATTTCTGCATATAAATTGTAACTGATGTAAGAGGTTTCATATTGCTAATAG
CAGCTACAATCCAGCTACCATTCTGCTTTTATTTTATGGTTGGGATAAGGCTGGATTATTCTGAGTCCAA
GCTAGGCCCTTTTGCTAATCATGTTCATACCTCTTATCTTCCTCCCACAGCTCCTGGGCAACGTGCTGGT
CTGTGTGCTGGCCCATCACTTTGGCAAAGAATTGGGATTCGAACATCGATTGAATTCAATGGGAGGCGCA
GCCCGCGATCGCGGGAGGAAGGACGCGGCGCTGCCGGGGGCCGGGCTCCCGCCGCAGCAGCGGAGGTTGG
GGGATGGTGTCTATGATACTTTCATGATGATAGATGAAACCAAGGGCCCACCCTATTCGGACACATTCAG
CAACCCCTCTGAAGCACCTGTCTCCAGAAGGCTAAATATTACCACTGAGCCACTCACGAGAGGCCACACT
CAGCACTTTGTGAATGGAAGTGAGATGAAGGTGGAACAACTGTTTCAAGAATTTGGCAACAGAAGATCCA
ATACTCTCCAGTCAGATGGCATCAGCAACTCGGAAAAGTCTTCTCCGGCTTCTCAGGGGAAAAGTTCAGA
AAGCCTGAGCGCGGTGAAGTGCAACCTTTCCTCCAGGCCGTCTAAGGTGCTGCCGCTGACTCCTGAGCAA
GCGCTGAAGCAGTATAAACACCACCTCACTGCCTACGAGAAGCTGGAGATCGTCAGCTACCCAGAAATCT
ACTTTGTGGGTCCGAATGCCAAAAAGCGGCAGGGAGTTATTGGTGGTCCCAATAACGGTGGCTACGACGA
TGCGGATGGGGCCTATATTCATGTGCCCCGGGACCATCTGGCTTACCGCTATGAGGTGCTGAAAATCATC
GGCAAGGGGAGTTTTGGACAGGTAGCCCGGGTCTATGATCACAAACTTCGGCAGTACGTGGCCCTGAAAA
TGGTGCGCAATGAGAAACGCTTCCATCGCCAGGCAGCCGAGGAGATCCGGATCTTGGAGCATCTTAAAAA
GCAAGACAAAACTGGTAGCATGAACGTCATCCACATGCTAGAAAGTTTCACCTTCCGGAACCACGTGTGC
ATGGCCTTTGAACTGCTAAGCATAGACCTGTATGAGCTTATTAAAAAAAACAAGTTCCAGGGCTTCAGCG
TCCAGTTGGTTCGGAAGTTCGCCCAGTCCATCCTACAGTCCCTGGACGCTCTGCACAAAAACAAGATCAT
CCACTGCGACCTGAAGCCGGAAAACATTCTCCTGAAACACCACGGCCGAAGCGCCACCAAGGTCATCGAC
TTTGGCTCCAGCTGCTTCGAGTATCAGAAGCTTTACACGTATATCCAGTCCCGCTTCTACAGAGCCCCAG
AGATCATCCTGGGGTGCCGCTACAGCACCCCGATCGACATATGGAGCTTTGGTTGCATCCTTGCAGAACT
TTTGACAGGACAGCCCCTGTTCCCTGGAGAGGACGAAGGAGACCAGTTGGCCTGCATGATAGAGTTGCTA
GGAATGCCACCGCAGAAACTTCTGGAGCAATCCAAGCGTGCCAAGTACTTTATTAACTCCAAAGGCTTGC
CTCGATACTGCTCCGTATCTACCCAGACGGACGGGAGGGTGGTGCTTCTCGGGGGTCGCTCACGCAGGGG
TAAAAAGCGAGGCCCGCCAGGCAGCAAAGACTGGGCAACCGCACTGAAGGGCTGTGGTGACTACTTGTTC
ATAGAGTTTCTGAAACGATGCCTCCAGTGGGACCCCTCTGCCCGCCTCACCCCGGCTCAAGCATTAAGAC
ATCCTTGGATTAGCAAGTCTACACCCAAACCTCTCACCATGGACAAGGTGCCAGGGAAGCGGGTAGTTAA
CCCTACAAATGCTTTCCAGGGACTGGGTTCCAAGCTGCCTCCAGTCGTTGGGATAGCCAGTAAGCTTAAA
GCTAACCTAATGTCCGAAACCAGTGGTAGTATACCTCTGTGCAGTGTATTGCCAAAGCTGATTAGCCTCG
ACCGGGGTACCACCGGTGAAGGCCGCGGCAGCCTGCTGACCTGCGGCGATGTGGAAGAAAACCCGGGCCC
GGCGCCGGGCAGCACTAGTCGGAAGCTTGTGAGCAAGGGCGAGGAGGATAACATGGCCATCATCAAGGAG
TTCATGCGCTTCAAGGTGCACATGGAGGGCTCCGTGAACGGCCACGAGTTCGAGATCGAGGGCGAGGGCG
AGGGCCGCCCCTACGAGGGCACCCAGACCGCCAAGCTGAAGGTGACCAAGGGTGGCCCCCTGCCCTTCGC
CTGGGACATCCTGTCCCCTCAGTTCATGTACGGCTCCAAGGCCTACGTGAAGCACCCCGCCGACATCCCC
GACTACTTGAAGCTGTCCTTCCCCGAGGGCTTCAAGTGGGAGCGCGTGATGAACTTCGAGGACGGCGGCG
TGGTGACCGTGACCCAGGACTCCTCCCTGCAGGACGGCGAGTTCATCTACAAGGTGAAGCTGCGCGGCAC
CAACTTCCCCTCCGACGGCCCCGTAATGCAGAAGAAGACCATGGGCTGGGAGGCCTCCTCCGAGCGGATG
TACCCCGAGGACGGCGCCCTGAAGGGCGAGATCAAGCAGAGGCTGAAGCTGAAGGACGGCGGCCACTACG
ACGCTGAGGTCAAGACCACCTACAAGGCCAAGAAGCCCGTGCAGCTGCCCGGCGCCTACAACGTCAACAT
CAAGTTGGACATCACCTCCCACAACGAGGACTACACCATCGTGGAACAGTACGAACGCGCCGAGGGCCGC
CACTCCACCGGCGGCATGGACGAGCTGTACAAGTAACTCGAGAGATCTACGGGTGGCATCCCTGTGACCC
CTCCCCAGTGCCTCTCCTGGCCCTGGAAGTTGCCACTCCAGTGCCCACCAGCCTTGTCCTAATAAAATTA
AGTTGCATCATTTTGTCTGACTAGGTGTCCTTCTATAATATTATGGGGTGGAGGGGGGTGGTATGGAGCA
AGGGGCAAGTTGGGAAGACAACCTGTAGGGCCTGCGGGGTCTATTGGGAACCAAGCTGGAGTGCAGTGGC
ACAATCTTGGCTCACTGCAATCTCCGCCTCCTGGGTTCAAGCGATTCTCCTGCCTCAGCCTCCCGAGTTG
TTGGGATTCCAGGCATGCATGACCAGGCTCAGCTAATTTTTGTTTTTTTGGTAGAGACGGGGTTTCACCA
TATTGGCCAGGCTGGTCTCCAACTCCTAATCTCAGGTGATCTACCCACCTTGGCCTCCCAAATTGCTGGG
ATTACAGGCGTGAACCACTGCTCCCTTCCCTGTCCTTCTGATTTTGTAGGTAACCACGTGCGGACCGAGC
GGCCGCAGGAACCCCTAGTGATGGAGTTGGCCACTCCCTCTCTGCGCGCTCGCTCGCTCACTGAGGCCGG
GCGACCAAAGGTCGCCCGACGCCCGGGCTTTGCCCGGGCGGCCTCAGTGAGCGAGCGAGCGCGCAGCTGC
CTGCAGGGGCGCCTGATGCGGTATTTTCTCCTTACGCATCTGTGCGGTATTTCACACCGCATA
[95 nt withheld, positions 4614-4708]
T
[46 nt withheld, positions 4710-4755]
C
[141 nt withheld, positions 4757-4897]
CCTTTGACGTTGGAGTCCACGTTCTTT
[37 nt withheld, positions 4925-4961]
ACTCTATCTCGGGCTATTCTTTTGATTTATAAGGGATTTTGCCGATTTCGGTCTATTGGTTAAAAAATGA
GCTGATTTAACAAAAATTTAACGCGAATTTTAACAAAATATTAACGTTTACAATTTTATGGTGCACTCTC
AGTACAATCTGCTCTGATGCCGCATAGTTAAGCCAGCCCCGACACCCGCCAACACCCGCTGACGCGCCCT
GACGGGCTTGTCTGCTCCCGGCATCCGCTTACAGACAAGCTGTGACCGTCTCCGGGAGCTGCATGTGTCA
GAGGTTTTCACCGTCATCACCGAAACGCGCGAGACGAAAGGGCCTCGTGATACGCCTATTTTTATAGGTT
AATGTCATGATAATAATGGTTTCTTAGACGTCAGGTGGCACTTTTCGGGGAAATGTGCGCGGAACCCCTA
TTTGTTTATTTTTCTAAATACATTCAAATATGTATCCGCTCATGAGACAATAACCCTGATAAATGCTTCA
ATAATATTGAAAAAGGAAGAGTATGAGTATTCAACATTTCCGTGTCGCCCTTATTCCCTTTTTTGCGGCA
TTTTGCCTTCCTGTTTTTGCTCACCCAGAAACGCTGGTGAAAGTAAAAGATGCTGAAGATCAGTTGGGTG
CACGAGTGGGTTACATCGAACTGGATCTCAACAGCGGTAAGATCCTTGAGAGTTTTCGCCCCGAAGAACG
TTTTCCAATGATGAGCACTTTTAAAGTTCTGCTATGTGGCGCGGTATTATCCCGTATTGACGCCGGGCAA
GAGCAACTCGGTCGCCGCATACACTATTCTCAGAATGACTTGGTTGAGTACTCACCAGTCACAGAAAAGC
ATCTTACGGATGGCATGACAGTAAGAGAATTATGCAGTGCTGCCATAACCATGAGTGATAACACTGCGGC
CAACTTACTTCTGACAACGATCGGAGGACCGAAGGAGCTAACCGCTTTTTTGCACAACATGGGGGATCAT
GTAACTCGCCTTGATCGTTGGGAACCGGAGCTGAATGAAGCCATACCAAACGACGAGCGTGACACCACGA
TGCCTGTAGCAATGGCAACAACGTTGCGCAAACTATTAACTGGCGAACTACTTACTCTAGCTTCCCGGCA
ACAATTAATAGACTGGATGGAGGCGGATAAAGTTGCAGGACCACTTCTGCGCTCGGCCCTTCCGGCTGGC
TGGTTTATTGCTGATAAATCTGGAGCCGGTGAGCGTGGGTCTCGCGGTATCATTGCAGCACTGGGGCCAG
ATGGTAAGCCCTCCCGTATCGTAGTTATCTACACGACGGGGAGTCAGGCAACTATGGATGAACGAAATAG
ACAGATCGCTGAGATAGGTGCCTCACTGATTAAGCATTGGTAACTGTCAGACCAAGTTTACTCATATATA
CTTTAGATTGATTTAAAACTTCATTTTTAATTTAAAAGGATCTAGGTGAAGATCCTTTTTGATAATCTCA
TGACCAAAATCCCTTAACGTGAGTTTTCGTTCCACTGAGCGTCAGACCCCGTAGAAAAGATCAAAGGATC
TTCTTGAGATCCTTTTTTTCTGCGCGTAATCTGCTGCTTGCAAACAAAAAAACCACCGCTACCAGCGGTG
GTTTGTTTGCCGGATCAAGAGCTACCAACTCTTTTTCCGAAGGTAACTGGCTTCAGCAGAGCGCAGATAC
CAAATACTGTTCTTCTAGTGTAGCCGTAGTTAGGCCACCACTTCAAGAACTCTGTAGCACCGCCTACATA
CCTCGCTCTGCTAATCCTGTTACCAGTGGCTGCTGCCAGTGGCGATAAGTCGTGTCTTACCGGGTTGGAC
TCAAGACGATAGTTACCGGATAAGGCGCAGCGGTCGGGCTGAACGGGGGGTTCGTGCACACAGCCCAGCT
TGGAGCGAACGACCTACACCGAACTGAGATACCTACAGCGTGAGCTATGAGAAAGCGCCACGCTTCCCGA
AGGGAGAAAGGCGGACAGGTATCCGGTAAGCGGCAGGGTCGGAACAGGAGAGCGCACGAGGGAGCTTCCA
GGGGGAAACGCCTGGTATCTTTATAGTCCTGTCGGGTTTCGCCACCTCTGACTTGAGCGTCGATTTTTGT
GATGCTCGTCAGGGGGGCGGAGCCTATGGAAAAACGCCAGCAACGCGGCCTTTTTACGGTTCCTGGCCTT
TTGCTGGCCTTTTGCTCACATGT
Features (pLannotate 1.2.2; 18 found; start..end, strand, type, name):
     12..39      +  repeat_region  AAV2 ITR (fragment): inverted terminal repeat of adeno-associated virus serotype 2 inverted
     68..95      +  repeat_region  AAV2 ITR (fragment): inverted terminal repeat of adeno-associated virus serotype 2 inverted
    206..509     +  enhancer       CMV enhancer: human cytomegalovirus immediate early enhancer
    510..713     +  promoter       CMV promoter: human cytomegalovirus (CMV) immediate early promoter
    862..889     +  intron         CMV intron (fragment): modified intron A from human cytomegalovirus (CMV)
    894..1240    +  intron         β-globin intron (fragment): internally truncated intron from human β-globin
   1244..1291    +  CDS            HBB (fragment): HBB_COLGU - Experimental evidence at transcript level: Swiss-Prot protein existence level 2. Involved in oxygen transport from the lung to the various peripheral tissues. From Colobus guereza (Mantled guereza) (Eastern black-and-white colobus monkey).
   1319..3076    +  CDS            Dyrk3: DYRK3_MOUSE - Experimental evidence at protein level: Swiss-Prot protein existence level 1. Dual-specificity protein kinase that promotes disassembly of several types of membraneless organelles during mitosis, such as stress granules, nuclear speckles and pericentriolar material (By similarity). Dual-specificity tyrosine-regulated kinases (DYRKs) autophosphorylate a critical tyrosine residue in their activation loop and phosphorylate their substrate on serine and threonine residues (PubMed:12356771). Acts as a central dissolvase of membraneless organelles during the G2- to-M transition, after
   3176..3883    +  CDS            mCherry: mCherry is a basic (constitutively fluorescent) red fluorescent protein published in 2004, derived from Discosoma sp.. It is reported to be a very rapidly-maturing monomer with low acid sensitivity.
   3901..4377    +  polyA_signal   hGH poly(A) signal: human growth hormone polyadenylation signal
   4417..4557    +  repeat_region  AAV2 ITR: inverted terminal repeat of adeno-associated virus serotype 2 inverted
   4562..4613    -  misc_feature   bom (fragment): basis of mobility region from pBR322
   4632..5087    +  rep_origin     f1 ori (sequence partly withheld): f1 bacteriophage origin of replication; arrow indicates direction of (+) strand synthesis
   5088..5137    -  misc_feature   bom (fragment): basis of mobility region from pBR322
   5239..5274    -  CDS            rop (fragment): Rop protein, which maintains plasmids at low copy number; rop
   5369..5473    +  promoter       AmpR promoter: bla
   5474..6334    +  CDS            AmpR: β-lactamase; bla; confers resistance to ampicillin, carbenicillin, and related antibiotics
   6505..7093    +  rep_origin     ori: high-copy-number ColE1/pMB1/pBR322/pUC origin of replication
