[The description below was written by a language model from this plasmid's Addgene catalogue record and pLannotate feature annotations shown in this document.]
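Description:
pAAV-DYRK3-2A-mCherry is an AAV transfer plasmid that also serves as a mammalian expression vector, built on the pAAV-2A-mCherry backbone. It is about 7.2 kb in total and carries a 1,758 bp insert. It is maintained in bacteria through a high-copy ColE1/pUC-type origin with ampicillin selection (AmpR under its own bla promoter). The backbone also holds an f1/M13 phage origin and small remnants of pBR322 sequence (bom and rop fragments).

The expression cassette lies between AAV2 inverted terminal repeats, the cis elements needed for replication and packaging of the intervening DNA into recombinant AAV particles when helper functions are supplied. Transcription is driven by the CMV immediate-early enhancer and promoter, followed by a chimeric intron region annotated as CMV intron A and truncated human β-globin intron fragments, which generally improves expression of the spliced transcript. Downstream is the mouse Dyrk3 coding sequence, encoding a dual-specificity tyrosine-phosphorylation-regulated kinase. It is joined in frame through a 2A peptide to mCherry, and the cassette ends with the human growth hormone polyadenylation signal. The 2A element is listed in the catalogue fields but not annotated in the feature tables; it presumably occupies the roughly 100 bp gap between the two coding sequences. Ribosomal skipping at 2A should yield DYRK3 carrying a short C-terminal 2A remnant and a separate mCherry, so red fluorescence marks expressing cells without a bulky fusion to the kinase.

The depositor sequence shows two complete ITRs, whereas the repository's sequencing result is 14 nt shorter and annotates only fragments of the upstream ITR. This may reflect a partial ITR deletion or difficulty reading this repeat. The associated work concerns Dyrk kinases in cytoskeletal organization and neuronal morphology.
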