Addgene plasmid #118287: pAAV-DYRK3-2A-mCherry
Purpose: Expresses mouse DYRK3 tagged with 2A peptide at it's C-terminus and mCherry in mammalian cells.
Depositing lab: Vance Lemmon. Depositing organization: University of Miami. Publication: Dyrk kinases regulate phosphorylation of doublecortin, cytoskeletal organization, and neuronal morphology. Slepak TI, Salay LD, Lemmon VP, Bixby JL. Cytoskeleton (Hoboken). 2012 Jul;69(7):514-27. doi: 10.1002/cm.21021. Epub 2012 Mar 7. PubMed 22359282.
Backbone
  Vector backbone: pAAV-2A-mCherry
  Backbone size w/o insert (bp): 5410
  Total vector size (bp): 7168
  Vector type: Mammalian Expression, AAV
Growth in bacteria
  Bacterial resistance: Ampicillin, 100 μg/mL
  Growth temperature: 37°C
  Growth strain: NEB Stable
  Copy number: High Copy
Gene/Insert
  Gene/Insert name: dual-specificity tyrosine-(Y)-phosphorylation regulated kinase 3 (alt name: DYRK3)
  Species: M. musculus (mouse)
  Insert size (bp): 1758
  GenBank ID: BC006704.1 NM_145508.2
  Entrez Gene: Dyrk3 (a.k.a. BC006704)
  Promoter: CMV with beta global intron
  Tag / fusion protein: 2A peptide (C terminal on insert); mCherry (C terminal on backbone)
  Cloning method: Restriction Enzyme; 5′ cloning site EcoRI (not destroyed); 3′ cloning site SalI to XhoI (destroyed during cloning)
  Sequencing primers: 5′ TGGTTGGGATAAGGCTGGAT; 3′ TTCAGCTTGGCGGTCTGGGT
Terms and licenses: Academic/Nonprofit Terms; Industry Terms: Not Available to Industry
How to cite: pAAV-DYRK3-2A-mCherry was a gift from Vance Lemmon (Addgene plasmid # 118287 ; http://n2t.net/addgene:118287 ; RRID:Addgene_118287)
